>Addgene plasmid #218737 | pCAG2-EGFP-C-IFT122 | addgene full sequence | sequence record 434227 | Addgene NGS Result
TCGACATTGATTATTGACTAGTTATTAATAGTAATCAATTACGGGGTCATTAGTTCATAGCCCATATATG
GAGTTCCGCGTTACATAACTTACGGTAAATGGCCCGCCTGGCTGACCGCCCAACGACCCCCGCCCATTGA
CGTCAATAATGACGTATGTTCCCATAGTAACGCCAATAGGGACTTTCCATTGACGTCAATGGGTGGAGTA
TTTACGGTAAACTGCCCACTTGGCAGTACATCAAGTGTATCATATGCCAAGTACGCCCCCTATTGACGTC
AATGACGGTAAATGGCCCGCCTGGCATTATGCCCAGTACATGACCTTATGGGACTTTCCTACTTGGCAGT
ACATCTACGTATTAGTCATCGCTATTACCATGGTCGAGGTGAGCCCCACGTTCTGCTTCACTCTCCCCAT
CTCCCCCCCCTCCCCACCCCCAATTTTGTATTTATTTATTTTTTAATTATTTTGTGCAGCGATGGGGGCG
GGGGGGGGGGGGGGCGCGCGCCAGGCGGGGCGGGGCGGGGCGAGGGGCGGGGCGGGGCGAGGCGGAGAGG
TGCGGCGGCAGCCAATCAGAGCGGCGCGCTCCGAAAGTTTCCTTTTATGGCGAGGCGGCGGCGGCGGCGG
CCCTATAAAAAGCGAAGCGCGCGGCGGGCGGGAGTCGCTGCGCGCTGCCTTCGCCCCGTGCCCCGCTCCG
CCGCCGCCTCGCGCCGCCCGCCCCGGCTCTGACTGACCGCGTTACTCCCACAGGTGAGCGGGCGGGACGG
CCCTTCTCCTCCGGGCTGTAATTAGCGCTTGGTTTAATGACGGCTTGTTTCTTTTCTGTGGCTGCGTGAA
AGCCTTGAGGGGCTCCGGGAGGGCCCTTTGTGCGGGGGGAGCGGCTCGGGGGGTGCGTGCGTGTGTGTGT
GCGTGGGGAGCGCCGCGTGCGGCTCCGCGCTGCCCGGCGGCTGTGAGCGCTGCGGGCGCGGCGCGGGGCT
TTGTGCGCTCCGCAGTGTGCGCGAGGGGAGCGCGGCCGGGGGCGGTGCCCCGCGGTGCGGGGGGGGCTGC
GAGGGGAACAAAGGCTGCGTGCGGGGTGTGTGCGTGGGGGGGTGAGCAGGGGGTGTGGGCGCGTCGGTCG
GGCTGCAACCCCCCCTGCACCCCCCTCCCCGAGTTGCTGAGCACGGCCCGGCTTCGGGTGCGGGGCTCCG
TACGGGGCGTGGCGCGGGGCTCGCCGTGCCGGGCGGGGGGTGGCGGCAGGTGGGGGTGCCGGGCGGGGCG
GGGCCGCCTCGGGCCGGGGAGGGCTCGGGGGAGGGGCGCGGCGGCCCCCGGAGCGCCGGCGGCTGTCGAG
GCGCGGCGAGCCGCAGCCATTGCCTTTTATGGTAATCGTGCGAGAGGGCGCAGGGACTTCCTTTGTCCCA
AATCTGTGCGGAGCCGAAATCTGGGAGGCGCCGCCGCACCCCCTCTAGCGGGCGCGGGGCGAAGCGGTGC
GGCGCCGGCAGGAAGGAAATGGGCGGGGAGGGCCTTCGTGCGTCGCCGCGCCGCCGTCCCCTTCTCCCTC
TCCAGCCTCGGGGCTGTCCGCGGGGGGACGGCTGCCTTCGGGGGGGACGGGGCAGGGCGGGGTTCGGCTT
CTGGCGTGTGACCGGCGGCTCTAGCCTCTGCTAACCATGTTCATGCCTTCTTCTTTTTCCTACAGCTCCT
GGGCAACGTGCTGGTTATTGTGCTGTCTCATCATTTTGGCAAATTACCGGTCGCCACCATGGTGAGCAAG
GGCGAGGAGCTGTTCACCGGGGTGGTGCCCATCCTGGTCGAGCTGGACGGCGACGTAAACGGCCACAAGT
TCAGCGTGTCCGGCGAGGGCGAGGGCGATGCCACCTACGGCAAGCTGACCCTGAAGTTCATCTGCACCAC
CGGCAAGCTGCCCGTGCCCTGGCCCACCCTCGTGACCACCCTGACCTACGGCGTGCAGTGCTTCAGCCGC
TACCCCGACCACATGAAGCAGCACGACTTCTTCAAGTCCGCCATGCCCGAAGGCTACGTCCAGGAGCGCA
CCATCTTCTTCAAGGACGACGGCAACTACAAGACCCGCGCCGAGGTGAAGTTCGAGGGCGACACCCTGGT
GAACCGCATCGAGCTGAAGGGCATCGACTTCAAGGAGGACGGCAACATCCTGGGGCACAAGCTGGAGTAC
AACTACAACAGCCACAACGTCTATATCATGGCCGACAAGCAGAAGAACGGCATCAAGGTGAACTTCAAGA
TCCGCCACAACATCGAGGACGGCAGCGTGCAGCTCGCCGACCACTACCAGCAGAACACCCCCATCGGCGA
CGGCCCCGTGCTGCTGCCCGACAACCACTACCTGAGCACCCAGTCCGCCCTGAGCAAAGACCCCAACGAG
AAGCGCGATCACATGGTCCTGCTGGAGTTCGTGACCGCCGCCGGGATCACTCTCGGCATGGACGAGCTGT
ACAAGTCCGGACTCAGATCTCGAGCTCAAGCTTCGAATTCTATGAGGGCCGTGTTGACGTGGAGAGATAA
AGCCGAGCACTGTATAAATGACATCGCATTTAAGCCTGATGGAACTCAACTGATTTTGGCTGCCGGAAGC
AGATTACTGGTTTATGACACCTCTGATGGCACCTTACTTCAGCCCCTCAAGGGACACAAAGACACTGTGT
ACTGTGTGGCATATGCGAAGGATGGCAAGCGCTTTGCTTCTGGATCAGCTGACAAAAGCGTTATTATCTG
GACATCAAAACTGGAAGGCATTCTGAAGTACACGCACAATGATGCTATACAATGTGTCTCCTACAATCCT
ATTACTCATCAACTGGCATCTTGTTCCTCCAGTGACTTTGGGTTGTGGTCTCCTGAACAGAAGTCTGTCT
CCAAACACAAATCAAGCAGCAAGATCATCTGCTGCAGCTGGACAAATGATGGTCAGTACCTGGCGCTGGG
GATGTTCAATGGGATCATCAGCATACGGAACAAAAATGGCGAGGAGAAAGTAAAGATCGAGCGGCCGGGG
GGCTCCCTCTCGCCAATATGGTCCATCTGCTGGAACCCTTCAAGAGAGGAACGTAATGACATCCTGGCTG
TGGCTGACTGGGGACAGAAAGTTTCCTTCTACCAGCTGAGTGGAAAACAGATTGGAAAGGATCGGGCACT
GAACTTTGACCCCTGCTGCATCAGCTACTTTACTAAAGGCGAGTACATTTTGCTGGGGGGTTCAGACAAG
CAAGTATCTCTTTTCACCAAGGATGGAGTGCGGCTTGGGACTGTTGGGGAGCAGAACTCCTGGGTGTGGA
CGTGTCAAGCGAAACCGGATTCCAACTATGTGGTGGTCGGCTGCCAGGACGGCACCATTTCCTTCTACCA
GCTTATTTTCAGCACAGTCCATGGGCTTTACAAGGACCGCTATGCCTACAGGGATAGCATGACTGACGTC
ATTGTGCAGCACCTGATCACTGAGCAGAAAGTTCGGATTAAATGCAAAGAGCTTGTCAAGAAGATTGCCA
TCTACAGAAATCGATTGGCTATCCAACTGCCCGAGAAAATCCTCATCTATGAGTTGTATTCAGAGGACTT
ATCAGACATGCATTACCGGGTAAAGGAGAAGATTATCAAGAAGTTTGAGTGCAACCTCCTGGTGGTGTGT
GCCAATCACATCATCCTGTGCCAGGAGAAACGGCTGCAGTGCCTGTCCTTCAGCGGAGTGAAGGAGCGGG
AGTGGCAGATGGAGTCTCTCATTCGTTACATCAAGGTGATCGGTGGCCCTCCTGGAAGAGAAGGCCTCTT
AGTGGGGCTGAAGAATGGACAGATCCTGAAGATCTTCGTGGACAATCTCTTTGCTATCGTCCTGCTGAAG
CAGGCCACAGCTGTGCGCTGCTTGGACATGAGTGCCTCCCGTAAGAAGCTGGCCGTGGTAGATGAAAATG
ACACTTGCCTGGTGTATGACATCGACACCAAGGAGCTGCTTTTTCAGGAACCAAACGCCAACAGTGTAGC
TTGGAACACCCAGTGTGAGGACATGCTCTGCTTCTCGGGAGGAGGCTACCTCAACATCAAAGCCAGCACC
TTCCCTGTGCACCGGCAGAAGCTGCAGGGCTTTGTGGTCGGCTACAATGGCTCCAAGATCTTCTGCCTCC
ATGTCTTCTCCATTTCTGCCGTGGAGGTGCCGCAGTCCGCTCCCATGTACCAGTACCTGGATAGGAAACT
GTTCAAGGAAGCCTACCAGATTGCTTGCTTGGGTGTCACAGACACTGATTGGCGTGAACTGGCCATGGAA
GCGCTAGAAGGTTTAGATTTTGAAACTGCAAAGAAGGCCTTCATCAGAGTACAAGACCTCCGATATTTAG
AGCTCATCAGCAGCATTGAGGAGAGGAAGAAGCGGGGAGAGACCAACAATGACCTGTTTCTGGCAGATGT
GTTTTCCTACCAGGGGAAGTTCCATGAGGCCGCCAAACTGTACAAGAGGAGTGGGCACGAGAACCTCGCG
CTTGAAATGTACACCGACCTCTGCATGTTTGAGTATGCCAAGGATTTCCTTGGATCTGGAGACCCCAAAG
AAACAAAGATGCTAATCACCAAACAGGCTGACTGGGCCAGAAATATCAAGGAGCCCAAAGCCGCCGTGGA
GATGTACATCTCAGCAGGAGAGCACGTCAAGGCCATCGAGATCTGTGGTGACCATGGCTGGGTTGACATG
TTGATCGACATCGCCCGCAAACTGGACAAGGCTGAGCGCGAGCCCCTGCTGCTGTGCGCTACCTACCTCA
AGAAGCTGGACAGCCCTGGCTATGCTGCTGAGACCTACCTGAAGATGGGTGACCTCAAGTCCCTGGTGCA
GCTGCACGTGGAGACCCAGCGCTGGGATGAGGCCTTTGCTTTGGGTGAGAAGCATCCTGAGTTTAAGGAT
GACATCTACATGCCGTATGCTCAGTGGCTAGCAGAGAACGATCGCTTTGAGGAAGCCCAGAAAGCGTTCC
ACAAGGCTGGGCGACAGAGAGAAGCGGTCCAGGTGCTGGAGCAGCTCACAAACAATGCCGTGGCGGAGAG
CAGGTTTAATGATGCTGCCTATTATTACTGGATGCTATCCATGCAGTGCCTCGATATAGCTCAAGATCCT
GCCCAGAAGGACACAATGCTTGGCAAGTTCTACCACTTCCAGCGTTTGGCAGAGCTGTACCATGGTTACC
ATGCCATCCATCGCCACACGGAAGATCCGTTCAGTGTCCATCGTCCTGAAACTCTTTTCAACATCTCCAG
GTTCCTGCTGCACAGCCTGCCCAAGGACACCCCCTCGGGCATCTCTAAAGTGAAAATACTCTTCACCTTG
GCCAAGCAGAGCAAGGCCCTCGGTGCCTACAGGCTGGCCCGGCACGCCTATGACAAGCTGCGTGGCCTGT
ACATCCCTGCCAGATTCCAAAAGTCCATTGAGCTGGGTACCCTGACCATCCGCGCCAAGCCCTTCCACGA
CAGTGAGGAGTTGGTGCCCTTGTGCTACCGCTGCTCCACCAACAACCCGCTGCTCAACAACCTGGGCAAC
GTCTGCATCAACTGCCGCCAGCCCTTCATCTTCTCCGCCTCTTCCTACGACGTGCTACACCTGGTTGAGT
TCTACCTGGAGGAAGGGATCACTGATGAAGAAGCCATCTCCCTCATCGACCTGGAGGTGCTGAGACCCAA
GCGGGATGACAGACAGCTAGAGATTGCAAACAACAGCTCCCAGATTCTGCGGCTAGTGGAGACCAAGGAC
TCCATCGGAGATGAGGACCCGTTCACAGCTAAGCTGAGCTTTGAGCAAGGTGGCTCAGAGTTCGTGCCAG
TGGTGGTGAGCCGGCTGGTGCTGCGCTCCATGAGCCGCCGGGATGTCCTCATCAAGCGATGGCCCCCACC
CCTGAGGTGGCAATACTTCCGCTCACTGCTGCCTGACGCCTCCATTACCATGTGCCCCTCCTGCTTCCAG
ATGTTCCATTCTGAGGACTATGAGTTGCTGGTGCTTCAGCATGGCTGCTGCCCCTACTGCCGCAGGTGCA
AGGATGACCCTGGCCCATGAGTCGACGGTACCGCGGGCCCGGGATCCACCGGATCTAGATAACTGATCGA
CTCCTCAGGTGCAGGCTGCCTATCAGAAGGTGGTGGCTGGTGTGGCCAATGCCCTGGCTCACAAATACCA
CTGGGATCTTTTTCCCTCTGCCAAAAATTATGGGGACATCATGAAGCCCCTTGAGCATCTGACTTCTGGC
TAATAAAGGAAATTTATTTTCATTGCAATAGTGTGTTGGAATTTTTTGTGTCTCTCACTCGGAAGGACAT
ATGGGAGGGCAAATCATTTAAAACATCAGAATGAGTATTTGGTTTAGAGTTTGGCAACATATGCCCATAT
GCTGGCTGCCATGAACAAAGGTTGGCTATAAAGAGGTCATCAGTATATGAAACAGCCCCCTGCTGTCCAT
TCCTTATTCCATAGAAAAGCCTTGACTTGAGGTTAGATTTTTTTTATATTTTGTTTTGTGTTATTTTTTT
CTTTAACATCCCTAAAATTTTCCTTACATGTTTTACTAGCCAGATTTTTCCTCCTCTCCTGACTACTCCC
AGTCATAGCTGTCCCTCTTCTCTTATGAAGATCCCTCGACTTAATTAAGGTACCCAATTCGCCCTATAGT
GAGTCGTATTACGCGCGCTCACTGGCCGTCGTTTTACAACGTCGTGACTGGGAAAACCCTGGCGTTACCC
AACTTAATCGCCTTGCAGCACATCCCCCTTTCGCCAGCTGGCGTAATAGCGAAGAGGCCCGCACCGATCG
CCCTTCCCAACAGTTGCGCAGCCTGAATGGCGAATGGG
[124 nt withheld, positions 6829-6952]
C
[91 nt withheld, positions 6954-7044]
A
[49 nt withheld, positions 7046-7094]
CCTTTGACGTTGGAGTCCACGTTCTTT
[37 nt withheld, positions 7122-7158]
ACCCTATCTCGGTCTATTCTTTTGATTTATAAGGGATTTTGCCGATTTCGGCCTATTGGTTAAAAAATGA
GCTGATTTAACAAAAATTTAACGCGAATTTTAACAAAATATTAACGCTTACAATTTAGGTGGCACTTTTC
GGGGAAATGTGCGCGGAACCCCTATTTGTTTATTTTTCTAAATACATTCAAATATGTATCCGCTCATGAG
ACAATAACCCTGATAAATGCTTCAATAATATTGAAAAAGGAAGAGTATGAGTATTCAACATTTCCGTGTC
GCCCTTATTCCCTTTTTTGCGGCATTTTGCCTTCCTGTTTTTGCTCACCCAGAAACGCTGGTGAAAGTAA
AAGATGCTGAAGATCAGTTGGGTGCACGAGTGGGTTACATCGAACTGGATCTCAACAGCGGTAAGATCCT
TGAGAGTTTTCGCCCCGAAGAACGTTTTCCAATGATGAGCACTTTTAAAGTTCTGCTATGTGGCGCGGTA
TTATCCCGTATTGACGCCGGGCAAGAGCAACTCGGTCGCCGCATACACTATTCTCAGAATGACTTGGTTG
AGTACTCACCAGTCACAGAAAAGCATCTTACGGATGGCATGACAGTAAGAGAATTATGCAGTGCTGCCAT
AACCATGAGTGATAACACTGCGGCCAACTTACTTCTGACAACGATCGGAGGACCGAAGGAGCTAACCGCT
TTTTTGCACAACATGGGGGATCATGTAACTCGCCTTGATCGTTGGGAACCGGAGCTGAATGAAGCCATAC
CAAACGACGAGCGTGACACCACGATGCCTGTAGCAATGGCAACAACGTTGCGCAAACTATTAACTGGCGA
ACTACTTACTCTAGCTTCCCGGCAACAATTAATAGACTGGATGGAGGCGGATAAAGTTGCAGGACCACTT
CTGCGCTCGGCCCTTCCGGCTGGCTGGTTTATTGCTGATAAATCTGGAGCCGGTGAGCGTGGGTCTCGCG
GTATCATTGCAGCACTGGGGCCAGATGGTAAGCCCTCCCGTATCGTAGTTATCTACACGACGGGGAGTCA
GGCAACTATGGATGAACGAAATAGACAGATCGCTGAGATAGGTGCCTCACTGATTAAGCATTGGTAACTG
TCAGACCAAGTTTACTCATATATACTTTAGATTGATTTAAAACTTCATTTTTAATTTAAAAGGATCTAGG
TGAAGATCCTTTTTGATAATCTCATGACCAAAATCCCTTAACGTGAGTTTTCGTTCCACTGAGCGTCAGA
CCCCGTAGAAAAGATCAAAGGATCTTCTTGAGATCCTTTTTTTCTGCGCGTAATCTGCTGCTTGCAAACA
AAAAAACCACCGCTACCAGCGGTGGTTTGTTTGCCGGATCAAGAGCTACCAACTCTTTTTCCGAAGGTAA
CTGGCTTCAGCAGAGCGCAGATACCAAATACTGTTCTTCTAGTGTAGCCGTAGTTAGGCCACCACTTCAA
GAACTCTGTAGCACCGCCTACATACCTCGCTCTGCTAATCCTGTTACCAGTGGCTGCTGCCAGTGGCGAT
AAGTCGTGTCTTACCGGGTTGGACTCAAGACGATAGTTACCGGATAAGGCGCAGCGGTCGGGCTGAACGG
GGGGTTCGTGCACACAGCCCAGCTTGGAGCGAACGACCTACACCGAACTGAGATACCTACAGCGTGAGCT
ATGAGAAAGCGCCACGCTTCCCGAAGGGAGAAAGGCGGACAGGTATCCGGTAAGCGGCAGGGTCGGAACA
GGAGAGCGCACGAGGGAGCTTCCAGGGGGAAACGCCTGGTATCTTTATAGTCCTGTCGGGTTTCGCCACC
TCTGACTTGAGCGTCGATTTTTGTGATGCTCGTCAGGGGGGCGGAGCCTATGGAAAAACGCCAGCAACGC
GGCCTTTTTACGGTTCCTGGCCTTTTGCTGGCCTTTTGCTCACATGTTCTTTCCTGCGTTATCCCCTGAT
TCTGTGGATAACCGTATTACCGCCTTTGAGTGAGCTGATACCGCTCGCCGCAGCCGAACGACCGAGCGCA
GCGAGTCAGTGAGCGAGGAAGCGGAAGAGCGCCCAATACGCAAACCGCCTCTCCCCGCGCGTTGGCCGAT
TCATTAATGCAGCTGGCACGACAGGTTTCCCGACTGGAAAGCGGGCAGTGAGCGCAACGCAATTAATGTG
AGTTAGCTCACTCATTAGGCACCCCAGGCTTTACACTTTATGCTTCCGGCTCGTATGTTGTGTGGAATTG
TGAGCGGATAACAATTTCACACAGGAAACAGCTATGACCATGATTACGCCAAGCGCGCAATTAACCCTCA
CTAAAGGGAACAAAAGCTGGAGCTCATCGATAC
Features (pLannotate 1.2.2; 20 found; start..end, strand, type, name):
      3..382     +  enhancer       CMV enhancer: human cytomegalovirus immediate early enhancer
    384..660     +  promoter       chicken β-actin promoter: No description available
    661..1675    +  intron         chimeric intron: chimera between introns from chicken β-actin and rabbit β-globin
   1739..2455    +  CDS            EGFP: EGFP is a basic (constitutively fluorescent) green fluorescent protein published in 1996, derived from Aequorea victoria. It is reported to be a rapidly-maturing weak dimer with moderate acid sensitivity.
   2456..2491    +  misc_feature   MCS (fragment): multiple cloning site
   2492..6037    +  CDS            Ift122: IF122_MOUSE - Also known as Wdr10 From Mus musculus (Mouse).
   6040..6067    +  misc_feature   MCS (fragment): multiple cloning site
   6090..6161    +  CDS            HBB (fragment): HBB_PONPY - Experimental evidence at transcript level: Swiss-Prot protein existence level 2. Involved in oxygen transport from the lung to the various peripheral tissues. From Pongo pygmaeus (Bornean orangutan).
   6232..6287    +  polyA_signal   β-globin poly(A) signal: rabbit β-globin polyadenylation signal (Gil and Proudfoot, 1987)
   6643..6661    -  promoter       T7 promoter: promoter for bacteriophage T7 RNA polymerase
   6669..6824    +  CDS            lacZα (fragment): LacZα fragment of β-galactosidase; lacZ fragment
   6829..7257    +  rep_origin     f1 ori (sequence partly withheld): f1 bacteriophage origin of replication; arrow indicates direction of (+) strand synthesis
   7310..7414    +  promoter       AmpR promoter: bla
   7415..8275    +  CDS            AmpR: β-lactamase; bla; confers resistance to ampicillin, carbenicillin, and related antibiotics
   8446..9034    +  rep_origin     ori: high-copy-number ColE1/pMB1/pBR322/pUC origin of replication
   9217..9309    +  CDS            lacI (fragment): lac repressor; lacI; The lac repressor binds to the lac operator to inhibit transcription in E. coli. This inhibition can be relieved by adding lactose or isopropyl-β-D-thiogalactopyranoside (IPTG).
   9322..9343    +  protein_bind   CAP binding site: CAP binding activates transcription in the presence of cAMP. E. coli catabolite activator protein
   9358..9388    +  promoter       lac promoter: promoter for the E. coli lac operon
   9396..9412    +  protein_bind   lac operator: The lac repressor binds to the lac operator to inhibit transcription in E. coli. This inhibition can be relieved by adding lactose or isopropyl-β-D-thiogalactopyranoside (IPTG). lac repressor encoded by lacI
   9457..9475    +  promoter       T3 promoter: promoter for bacteriophage T3 RNA polymerase
