[The description below was written by a language model from this plasmid's Addgene catalogue record and pLannotate feature annotations shown in this document.]
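Description:
pCAG2-EGFP-C-IFT122 is a mammalian expression plasmid of about 9.5 kb that produces human IFT122 fused to EGFP. It is built on the pCAG2-EGFP-C backbone and is propagated in E. coli through a high-copy ColE1/pUC-type origin with ampicillin selection (AmpR under its own bla promoter). An f1 origin and remnants of a Bluescript-like cloning region (lacZα and lacI fragments, lac promoter/operator, flanking T7 and T3 promoters) are also present. The catalogue entry lists neomycin/G418 as a mammalian selectable marker, but the feature table for the full sequence shows no neomycin resistance cassette, so stable selection with G418 is not supported by the annotation.

Expression is driven by the composite CAG promoter, annotated here as the CMV immediate-early enhancer, the chicken β-actin promoter and a chimeric β-actin/β-globin intron, which together give strong constitutive transcription in many mammalian cell types. The EGFP coding sequence comes first, followed by a short multiple-cloning-site linker and the 3,546 bp IFT122 open reading frame inserted between XhoI and BamHI sites. Transcripts end at a rabbit β-globin polyadenylation signal, preceded by a small β-globin-derived fragment. EGFP therefore sits at the N-terminus of IFT122, consistent with the tag field, although the purpose statement words it as C-terminally tagged. The annotation tool matched the insert to mouse Ift122 by homology, but the record specifies the human gene, namely transcript variant 3, which lacks two in-frame exons in the 5′ coding region relative to variant 1 and encodes isoform 3. IFT122 is an intraflagellar transport protein, so the construct is suited to visualising it by fluorescence, or following it via the EGFP tag, in transfected cells.
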