Addgene plasmid #218737: pCAG2-EGFP-C-IFT122
Purpose: Expresses C-terminally EGFP-tagged IFT122 in mammalian cells
Depositing lab: Kazuhisa Nakayama.
Backbone
  Vector backbone: pCAG2-EGFP-C
  Backbone manufacturer: Clontech
  Backbone size w/o insert (bp): 5946
  Vector type: Mammalian Expression
  Selectable markers: Neomycin (select with G418)
Growth in bacteria
  Bacterial resistance: Ampicillin, 100 μg/mL
  Growth temperature: 37°C
  Growth strain: DH5alpha
  Copy number: High Copy
Gene/Insert
  Gene/Insert name: IFT122
  Species: H. sapiens (human)
  Insert size (bp): 3546
  Entrez Gene: IFT122 (a.k.a. CED, CED1, CFAP80, FAP80, SPG, WDR10, WDR10p, WDR140)
  Promoter: CAG
  Tag / fusion protein: EGFP (N terminal on backbone)
  Cloning method: Restriction Enzyme; 5′ cloning site XhoI (not destroyed); 3′ cloning site BamHI (not destroyed)
  Sequencing primers: 5′ CTGAGCAAAGACCCCAACGAG; 3′ GCCAGAAGTCAGATGCTC
Terms and licenses: Academic/Nonprofit Terms; Industry Terms: Not Available to Industry
Depositor comments: This plasmid expresses transcript variant 3, which lacks two alternate in-frame exons in the 5' coding region, compared to variant 1. It encodes isoform 3. RefSeq : NM_018262.4
How to cite: pCAG2-EGFP-C-IFT122 was a gift from Kazuhisa Nakayama (Addgene plasmid # 218737 ; http://n2t.net/addgene:218737 ; RRID:Addgene_218737)
